Addgene plasmid #196062: TRUPATH Triple Ga13
Purpose: Encodes a G alpha subunit (GNA13) with RLuc8, a G gamma subunit (GNG9) with GFP2 and a G beta subunit (GNB3) as optimal components of a BRET2 biosensor for studying heterotrimeric G proteins
Depositing lab: Justin English. Publication: TRUPATH, an open-source biosensor platform for interrogating the GPCR transducerome. Olsen RHJ, DiBerto JF, English JG, Glaudin AM, Krumm BE, Slocum ST, Che T, Gavin AC, McCorvy JD, Roth BL, Strachan RT. Nat Chem Biol. 2020 May 4. pii: 10.1038/s41589-020-0535-8. doi: 10.1038/s41589-020-0535-8. PubMed 32367019.
Backbone
  Vector backbone: pcDNA3.1(+)
  Backbone manufacturer: Genscript
  Backbone size w/o insert (bp): 5075
  Total vector size (bp): 9869
  Vector type: Mammalian Expression, Luciferase
  Selectable markers: Neomycin (select with G418)
Growth in bacteria
  Bacterial resistance: Ampicillin, 100 μg/mL
  Growth temperature: 37°C
  Growth strain: DH5alpha
  Copy number: High Copy
Gene/Insert 1
  Gene/Insert name: GAlpha13-RLuc8 (alt name: GNA13)
  Species: H. sapiens (human)
  Insert size (bp): 2100
  Mutation: RLuc8 and flanking SGGGGS linkers have been inserted at amino acid position 126 of the alpha subunit
  Entrez Gene: GNA13 (a.k.a. G13, HG1N)
  Promoter: CMV
  Cloning method: Unknown
  Sequencing primers: 5′ gccacgttgtgagttggatag; 3′ TAGAAGGCACAGTCGAGG
Gene/Insert 2
  Gene/Insert name: GGamma9-GFP2 (alt name: GNG9)
  Species: H. sapiens (human)
  Insert size (bp): 939
  Promoter: CMV
  Tag / fusion protein: GFP2 and GSAG linker (N terminal on insert)
  Cloning method: Unknown
  Sequencing primers: 5′ gagggcagaggaagtcttc; 3′ GATTTAGGTGACACTATAG
Gene/Insert 3
  Gene/Insert name: GBeta3 (alt name: GNB3)
  Species: H. sapiens (human)
  Insert size (bp): 1020
  Entrez Gene: GNB3 (a.k.a. CSNB1H, HG2D)
  Promoter: CMV
  Cloning method: Unknown
  Sequencing primers: 5′ TGGGAGGTCTATATAAGCAGAGC; 3′ ccggtagggccgggattc
Resource information
  A portion of this plasmid was derived from a plasmid made by: AddgeneTRUPATH Kit #1000000163
Terms and licenses: Academic/Nonprofit Terms; Industry Terms: Not Available to Industry
How to cite: TRUPATH Triple Ga13 was a gift from Justin English (Addgene plasmid # 196062 ; http://n2t.net/addgene:196062 ; RRID:Addgene_196062)
