[The description below was written by a language model from this plasmid's Addgene catalogue record and pLannotate feature annotations shown in this document.]
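Description:
TRUPATH Triple Ga13 is a mammalian expression plasmid built on pcDNA3.1(+) that delivers all three components of a heterotrimeric G protein BRET2 biosensor from a single vector. It is propagated in E. coli at high copy from a ColE1/pUC-type origin under ampicillin selection (AmpR with its own promoter). It also carries an f1 origin and an SV40 promoter-driven neomycin resistance cassette with an SV40 poly(A) signal, which allows G418 selection in mammalian cells. The catalogue lists a total size of 9,869 bp, whereas the sequenced record is 10,228 nt; the record does not explain the difference.

The payload is human in origin and is expressed from a CMV enhancer/promoter, terminating at a bGH polyadenylation signal. The feature table shows a single CMV promoter followed in order by untagged Gβ3 (GNB3), Gγ9 (GNG9) fused at its N terminus to GFP2 through a GSAG linker, an EMCV IRES, and Gα13 (GNA13). This layout suggests one polycistronic transcript. The short unannotated gap between GNB3 and GFP2 may hold a self-cleaving peptide, but the record does not annotate one. RLuc8, flanked by SGGGGS linkers, is inserted at amino acid position 126 of Gα13, which is why the annotation shows a Renilla luciferase ORF splitting two Gα fragments. The automated annotation labels GFP2 as EGFP, Gγ9 as a GNG11 fragment and Gα13 as the C. elegans homologue gpa-12; these are nearest-match calls rather than the identities given in the catalogue.

In use, RLuc8 on Gα acts as the energy donor and GFP2 on Gγ as the acceptor. Receptor-driven activation and rearrangement of the heterotrimer changes the BRET2 signal, giving a readout of GPCR coupling to G13. The β3/γ9 pairing is described as the optimal combination for this α subunit.
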