Features (pLannotate 1.2.2; 27 found; start..end, strand, type, name):
     28..80      -  misc_feature   bom (fragment): basis of mobility region from pBR322
    235..614     +  enhancer       CMV enhancer: human cytomegalovirus immediate early enhancer
    615..818     +  promoter       CMV promoter: human cytomegalovirus (CMV) immediate early promoter
    814..847     +  LTR            5' LTR (truncated) (fragment): truncated 5' long terminal repeat (LTR) from HIV-1
    863..881     +  promoter       T7 promoter: promoter for bacteriophage T7 RNA polymerase
    917..1936    +  CDS            GNB3 (sequence partly withheld): GBB3_HUMAN - Experimental evidence at protein level: Swiss-Prot protein existence level 1. Guanine nucleotide-binding proteins (G proteins) are involved as a modulator or transducer in various transmembrane signaling systems. The beta and gamma chains are required for the GTPase activity, for replacement of GDP by GTP, and for G protein-effector interaction. From Homo sapiens (Human).
   1997..2713    +  CDS            EGFP: EGFP is a basic (constitutively fluorescent) green fluorescent protein published in 1996, derived from Aequorea victoria. It is reported to be a rapidly-maturing weak dimer with moderate acid sensitivity.
   2735..2935    +  CDS            GNG11 (fragment): GBG11_HUMAN - Also known as GNGT11. Experimental evidence at protein level: Swiss-Prot protein existence level 1. Guanine nucleotide-binding proteins (G proteins) are involved as a modulator or transducer in various transmembrane signaling systems. The beta and gamma chains are required for the GTPase activity, for replacement of GDP by GTP, and for G protein-effector interaction. From Homo sapiens (Human).
   3007..3024    -  promoter       SP6 promoter (fragment): promoter for bacteriophage SP6 RNA polymerase
   3147..3609    +  misc_feature   IRES: internal ribosome entry site (IRES) of the encephalomyocarditis virus (EMCV)
   3698..3994    +  CDS            gpa-12 (fragment): GPA12_CAEEL - Experimental evidence at protein level: Swiss-Prot protein existence level 1. Guanine nucleotide-binding proteins (G proteins) are involved as modulators or transducers in various transmembrane signaling systems (Probable). May play a role in resistance to fungal infection in the epidermis by regulating the up-regulation of several antimicrobial peptides of the NLP and CNC families (PubMed:22470487, PubMed:19380113). Upstream of plc-3, tpa-1 and the p38-like pathway, required for the expression of antimicrobial peptide nlp-29 in the epidermis in response to fungal infection or ph
   4004..4936    +  CDS            LUCI_RENRE: Experimental evidence at protein level: Swiss-Prot protein existence level 1. Upon binding the substrate, the enzyme catalyzes an oxygenation, producing a very short-lived hydroperoxide that cyclizes into a dioxetanone structure, which collapses, releasing a CO(2) molecule. The spontaneous breakdown of the dioxetanone releases the energy (about 50 kcal/mole) that is necessary to generate the excited state of the coelenteramide product, which is the singlet form of the monoanion. In vivo the product undergoes the process of nonradiative energy transfer to an accessory protein, a green fluoresce
   5003..5710    +  CDS            gpa-12 (fragment): GPA12_CAEEL - Experimental evidence at protein level: Swiss-Prot protein existence level 1. Guanine nucleotide-binding proteins (G proteins) are involved as modulators or transducers in various transmembrane signaling systems (Probable). May play a role in resistance to fungal infection in the epidermis by regulating the up-regulation of several antimicrobial peptides of the NLP and CNC families (PubMed:22470487, PubMed:19380113). Upstream of plc-3, tpa-1 and the p38-like pathway, required for the expression of antimicrobial peptide nlp-29 in the epidermis in response to fungal infection or ph
   5825..6049    +  polyA_signal   bGH poly(A) signal: bovine growth hormone polyadenylation signal
   6053..6074    +  promoter       SV40 promoter (fragment): SV40 enhancer and early promoter
   6095..6523    +  rep_origin     f1 ori (sequence partly withheld): f1 bacteriophage origin of replication; arrow indicates direction of (+) strand synthesis
   6537..6866    +  promoter       SV40 promoter: SV40 enhancer and early promoter
   6933..7724    +  CDS            neo: KKA2_KLEPN - Also known as kan, nptII. Experimental evidence at protein level: Swiss-Prot protein existence level 1. Resistance to kanamycin, neomycin, paromomycin, ribostamycin, butirosin and gentamicin B. From Klebsiella pneumoniae.
   7748..7906    +  CDS            ble (fragment): BLE_KLEPN - Experimental evidence at protein level: Swiss-Prot protein existence level 1. Binding protein with a strong affinity to the bleomycin family of antibiotics. Binds to CL990; an antimitotic-antibiotic compound. From Klebsiella pneumoniae.
   7901..8022    +  polyA_signal   SV40 poly(A) signal: SV40 polyadenylation signal
   8095..8111    -  protein_bind   lac operator: The lac repressor binds to the lac operator to inhibit transcription in E. coli. This inhibition can be relieved by adding lactose or isopropyl-β-D-thiogalactopyranoside (IPTG). lac repressor encoded by lacI
   8119..8149    -  promoter       lac promoter: promoter for the E. coli lac operon
   8164..8185    -  protein_bind   CAP binding site: CAP binding activates transcription in the presence of cAMP. E. coli catabolite activator protein
   8198..8290    -  CDS            lacI (fragment): lac repressor; lacI; The lac repressor binds to the lac operator to inhibit transcription in E. coli. This inhibition can be relieved by adding lactose or isopropyl-β-D-thiogalactopyranoside (IPTG).
   8473..9061    -  rep_origin     ori: high-copy-number ColE1/pMB1/pBR322/pUC origin of replication
   9232..10092   -  CDS            AmpR: β-lactamase; bla; confers resistance to ampicillin, carbenicillin, and related antibiotics
  10093..10197   -  promoter       AmpR promoter: bla
>Addgene plasmid #196062 | TRUPATH Triple Ga13 | addgene full sequence | sequence record 385881 | Addgene NGS Result
GACGGATCGGGAGATCTCCCGATCCCCTATGGTGCACTCTCAGTACAATCTGCTCTGATGCCGCATAGTT
AAGCCAGTATCTGCTCCCTGCTTGTGTGTTGGAGGTCGCTGAGTAGTGCGCGAGCAAAATTTAAGCTACA
ACAAGGCAAGGCTTGACCGACAATTGCATGAAGAATCTGCTTAGGGTTAGGCGTTTTGCGCTGCTTCGCG
ATGTACGGGCCAGATATACGCGTTGACATTGATTATTGACTAGTTATTAATAGTAATCAATTACGGGGTC
ATTAGTTCATAGCCCATATATGGAGTTCCGCGTTACATAACTTACGGTAAATGGCCCGCCTGGCTGACCG
CCCAACGACCCCCGCCCATTGACGTCAATAATGACGTATGTTCCCATAGTAACGCCAATAGGGACTTTCC
ATTGACGTCAATGGGTGGAGTATTTACGGTAAACTGCCCACTTGGCAGTACATCAAGTGTATCATATGCC
AAGTACGCCCCCTATTGACGTCAATGACGGTAAATGGCCCGCCTGGCATTATGCCCAGTACATGACCTTA
TGGGACTTTCCTACTTGGCAGTACATCTACGTATTAGTCATCGCTATTACCATGGTGATGCGGTTTTGGC
AGTACATCAATGGGCGTGGATAGCGGTTTGACTCACGGGGATTTCCAAGTCTCCACCCCATTGACGTCAA
TGGGAGTTTGTTTTGGCACCAAAATCAACGGGACTTTCCAAAATGTCGTAACAACTCCGCCCCATTGACG
CAAATGGGCGGTAGGCGTGTACGGTGGGAGGTCTATATAAGCAGAGCTCTCTGGCTAACTAGAGAACCCA
CTGCTTACTGGCTTATCGAAATTAATACGACTCACTATAGGGAGACCCAAGCTGGCTAGCGTTTAAACTT
AAGCTTATG
[1017 nt withheld, positions 920-1936]
GAGGGCAGAGGAAGTCTTCTAACATGCGGTGACGTGGAGGAGAATCCCGGCCCTACCGGTATGGTGTCCA
AGGGAGAGGAGCTGTTCACCGGAGTGGTGCCTATCCTGGTGGAGCTGGACGGCGATGTGAATGGCCACAA
GTTTAGCGTGTCCGGAGAGGGAGAGGGCGACGCAACCTACGGCAAGCTGACACTGAAGTTCATCTGCACC
ACAGGCAAGCTGCCCGTGCCTTGGCCAACCCTGGTGACCACACTGTCCTACGGCGTGCAGTGTTTTTCTA
GGTATCCTGACCACATGAAGCAGCACGATTTCTTTAAGTCTGCCATGCCAGAGGGCTACGTGCAGGAGCG
GACAATCTTCTTTAAGGACGATGGCAACTATAAGACCAGAGCCGAGGTGAAGTTCGAGGGCGACACACTG
GTGAACAGGATCGAGCTGAAGGGCATCGACTTTAAGGAGGATGGCAATATCCTGGGCCACAAGCTGGAGT
ACAACTATAATCCCCACAACGTGTATATCATGGCCGATAAGCAGAAGAACGGCATCAAGGTCAATTTCAA
GATCCGCCACAATATCGAGGACGGCAGCGTGCAGCTGGCCGATCACTACCAGCAGAACACCCCAATCGGC
GACGGACCCGTGCTGCTGCCTGATAATCACTATCTGTTTACACAGTCTGCCCTGAGCAAGGACCCCAACG
AGAAGCGGGATCACATGGTGCTGCTGGAGTTCGTGACCGCAGCAGGCATCACACTGGGCATGGATGAGCT
GTACAAGGGCAGCGCCGGCACCATGGCACAGGACCTGTCCGAGAAGGATCTGCTGAAGATGGAGGTGGAG
CAGCTGAAGAAGGAGGTGAAGAATACAAGAATCCCCATCAGCAAGGCCGGCAAGGAGATCAAGGAGTATG
TGGAGGCCCAGGCCGGCAACGACCCTTTCCTGAAGGGCATCCCAGAGGATAAGAATCCCTTTAAGGAGAA
GGGCGGCTGCATCATCAGCTGACCGCGGCGTACGAGGCCTGCATGCTCCGGACCTGCAGGTTCGAAGTCG
ACAGATCTCAATTGGGGCCCCTATAGTGTCACCTAAATAATTCCGCCCCCCCCTCTCCCTCCCCCCCCCC
TAACGTTACTGGCCGAAGCCGCTTGGAATAAGGCCGGTGTGCGTTTGTCTATATGTTATTTTCCACCATA
TTGCCGTCTTTTGGCAATGTGAGGGCCCGGAAACCTGGCCCTGTCTTCTTGACGAGCATTCCTAGGGGTC
TTTCCCCTCTCGCCAAAGGAATGCAAGGTCTGTTGAATGTCGTGAAGGAAGCAGTTCCTCTGGAAGCTTC
TTGAAGACAAACAACGTCTGTAGCGACCCTTTGCAGGCAGCGGAACCCCCCACCTGGCGACAGGTGCCTC
TGCGGCCAAAAGCCACGTGTATAAGATACACCTGCAAAGGCGGCACAACCCCAGTGCCACGTTGTGAGTT
GGATAGTTGTGGAAAGAGTCAAATGGCTCTCCTCAAGCGTATTCAACAAGGGGCTGAAGGATGCCCAGAA
GGTACCCCATTGTATGGGATCTGATCTGGGGCCTCGGTGCACATGCTTTACATGTGTTTAGTCGAGGTTA
AAAAAACGTCTAGGCCCCCCGAACCACGGGGACGTGGTTTTCCTTTGAAAAACACGATGATAATATGGCC
GATTTCCTGCCATCTCGCAGCGTGCTGTCTGTGTGCTTTCCAGGATGTCTGCTGACCAGCGGAGAGGCAG
AGCAGCAGCGGAAGAGCAAGGAGATCGACAAGTGCCTGTCCAGAGAGAAGACCTACGTGAAGAGGCTGGT
GAAGATCCTGCTGCTGGGAGCAGGAGAGAGCGGCAAGTCCACATTTCTGAAGCAGATGAGAATCATCCAC
GGCCAGGACTTCGATCAGAGAGCCAGGGAGGAGTTTAGGCCAACAATCTATTCTAACGTGATCAAGGGAA
TGAGGGTGCTGGTGGATGCCCGGGAGAAGCTGCACATCCCATGGGGCGATAACAGCAATCAGCAGCACGG
CGACAAGATGATGTCCTTCTCTGGAGGAGGAGGCTCTATGGCAAGCAAGGTGTACGACCCTGAGCAGCGC
AAGCGGATGATCACCGGCCCACAGTGGTGGGCCAGATGCAAGCAGATGAACGTGCTGGATTCTTTTATCA
ATTACTATGACAGCGAGAAGCACGCCGAGAACGCCGTGATCTTCCTGCACGGCAATGCCACAAGCTCCTA
CCTGTGGAGGCACGTGGTGCCCCACATCGAGCCTGTGGCAAGGTGTATCATCCCCGATCTGATCGGCATG
GGCAAGTCCGGCAAGTCTGGCAACGGCTCCTATCGCCTGCTGGACCACTACAAGTATCTGACCGCCTGGT
TCGAGCTGCTGAATCTGCCTAAGAAGATCATCTTTGTGGGACACGACTGGGGAGCAGCACTGGCATTCCA
CTACGCCTATGAGCACCAGGATCGGATCAAGGCCATCGTGCACATGGAGTCCGTGGTGGACGTGATCGAG
TCTTGGGACGAGTGGCCCGACATCGAGGAGGACATCGCCCTGATCAAGAGCGAGGAGGGCGAGAAGATGG
TGCTGGAGAACAATTTCTTTGTGGAGACCGTGCTGCCATCCAAGATCATGAGAAAGCTGGAGCCAGAGGA
GTTCGCAGCATACCTGGAGCCTTTTAAGGAGAAGGGCGAGGTGCGGAGACCAACACTGTCCTGGCCAAGG
GAGATCCCCCTGGTGAAGGGCGGCAAGCCCGATGTGGTGCAGATCGTGCGCAACTACAATGCCTATCTGC
GGGCCTCTGACGATCTGCCCAAGCTGTTTATCGAGAGCGACCCTGGCTTCTTTTCCAACGCCATCGTGGA
GGGCGCCAAGAAGTTCCCCAATACCGAGTTTGTGAAGGTGAAGGGCCTGCACTTTCTGCAGGAGGACGCC
CCTGATGAGATGGGCAAGTATATCAAGAGCTTCGTGGAGCGCGTGCTGAAGAACGAGCAGAGCGGAGGAG
GAGGCTCTGATACCCGGGCCCCTATGGCAGCACAGGGAATGGTGGAGACAAGAGTGTTCCTGCAGTACCT
GCCAGCAATCAGGGCACTGTGGGCAGATTCCGGCATCCAGAACGCCTATGACAGGAGGAGGGAGTTCCAG
CTGGGAGAGTCTGTGAAGTACTTTCTGGACAATCTGGATAAGCTGGGCGAGCCTGATTATATCCCATCCC
AGCAGGACATCCTGCTGGCCAGAAGGCCCACCAAGGGCATCCACGAGTACGATTTCGAGATCAAGAATGT
GCCTTTTAAGATGGTGGACGTGGGCGGCCAGAGAAGCGAGAGAAAGAGGTGGTTCGAGTGTTTTGACAGC
GTGACATCCATCCTGTTCCTGGTGTCTAGCTCCGAGTTTGATCAGGTGCTGATGGAGGACCGCCTGACCA
ACCGGCTGACAGAGTCCCTGAATATCTTCGAGACCATCGTGAACAATAGGGTGTTCTCTAACGTGAGCAT
CATCCTGTTTCTGAATAAGACAGATCTGCTGGAGGAGAAGGTGCAGATCGTGAGCATCAAGGACTACTTC
CTGGAGTTTGAGGGCGATCCTCACTGCCTGAGAGACGTGCAGAAGTTCCTGGTGGAGTGTTTTAGGAACA
AGCGCCGGGATCAGCAGCAGAAGCCACTGTATCACCACTTTACCACAGCCATCAACACCGAGAATATCAG
ACTGGTGTTCAGGGACGTGAAGGATACAATCCTGCACGACAATCTGAAGCAGCTGATGCTGCAGTGAGGT
ACCGAGCTCGGATCCACTAGTCCAGTGTGGTGGAATTCTGCAGATATCCAGCACAGTGGCGGCCGCTCGA
GTCTAGAGGGCCCGTTTAAACCCGCTGATCAGCCTCGACTGTGCCTTCTAGTTGCCAGCCATCTGTTGTT
TGCCCCTCCCCCGTGCCTTCCTTGACCCTGGAAGGTGCCACTCCCACTGTCCTTTCCTAATAAAATGAGG
AAATTGCATCGCATTGTCTGAGTAGGTGTCATTCTATTCTGGGGGGTGGGGTGGGGCAGGACAGCAAGGG
GGAGGATTGGGAAGACAATAGCAGGCATGCTGGGGATGCGGTGGGCTCTATGGCTTCTGAGGCGGAAAGA
ACCAGCTGGGGCTCTAGGGGGTATCCCC
[124 nt withheld, positions 6095-6218]
C
[91 nt withheld, positions 6220-6310]
A
[49 nt withheld, positions 6312-6360]
CCTTTGACGTTGGAGTCCACGTTCTTT
[37 nt withheld, positions 6388-6424]
ACCCTATCTCGGTCTATTCTTTTGATTTATAAGGGATTTTGCCGATTTCGGCCTATTGGTTAAAAAATGA
GCTGATTTAACAAAAATTTAACGCGAATTAATTCTGTGGAATGTGTGTCAGTTAGGGTGTGGAAAGTCCC
CAGGCTCCCCAGCAGGCAGAAGTATGCAAAGCATGCATCTCAATTAGTCAGCAACCAGGTGTGGAAAGTC
CCCAGGCTCCCCAGCAGGCAGAAGTATGCAAAGCATGCATCTCAATTAGTCAGCAACCATAGTCCCGCCC
CTAACTCCGCCCATCCCGCCCCTAACTCCGCCCAGTTCCGCCCATTCTCCGCCCCATGGCTGACTAATTT
TTTTTATTTATGCAGAGGCCGAGGCCGCCTCTGCCTCTGAGCTATTCCAGAAGTAGTGAGGAGGCTTTTT
TGGAGGCCTAGGCTTTTGCAAAAAGCTCCCGGGAGCTTGTATATCCATTTTCGGATCTGATCAAGAGACA
GGATGAGGATCGTTTCGCATGATTGAACAAGATGGATTGCACGCAGGTTCTCCGGCCGCTTGGGTGGAGA
GGCTATTCGGCTATGACTGGGCACAACAGACAATCGGCTGCTCTGATGCCGCCGTGTTCCGGCTGTCAGC
GCAGGGGCGCCCGGTTCTTTTTGTCAAGACCGACCTGTCCGGTGCCCTGAATGAACTGCAGGACGAGGCA
GCGCGGCTATCGTGGCTGGCCACGACGGGCGTTCCTTGCGCAGCTGTGCTCGACGTTGTCACTGAAGCGG
GAAGGGACTGGCTGCTATTGGGCGAAGTGCCGGGGCAGGATCTCCTGTCATCTCACCTTGCTCCTGCCGA
GAAAGTATCCATCATGGCTGATGCAATGCGGCGGCTGCATACGCTTGATCCGGCTACCTGCCCATTCGAC
CACCAAGCGAAACATCGCATCGAGCGAGCACGTACTCGGATGGAAGCCGGTCTTGTCGATCAGGATGATC
TGGACGAAGAGCATCAGGGGCTCGCGCCAGCCGAACTGTTCGCCAGGCTCAAGGCGCGCATGCCCGACGG
CGAGGATCTCGTCGTGACCCATGGCGATGCCTGCTTGCCGAATATCATGGTGGAAAATGGCCGCTTTTCT
GGATTCATCGACTGTGGCCGGCTGGGTGTGGCGGACCGCTATCAGGACATAGCGTTGGCTACCCGTGATA
TTGCTGAAGAGCTTGGCGGCGAATGGGCTGACCGCTTCCTCGTGCTTTACGGTATCGCCGCTCCCGATTC
GCAGCGCATCGCCTTCTATCGCCTTCTTGACGAGTTCTTCTGAGCGGGACTCTGGGGTTCGAAATGACCG
ACCAAGCGACGCCCAACCTGCCATCACGAGATTTCGATTCCACCGCCGCCTTCTATGAAAGGTTGGGCTT
CGGAATCGTTTTCCGGGACGCCGGCTGGATGATCCTCCAGCGCGGGGATCTCATGCTGGAGTTCTTCGCC
CACCCCAACTTGTTTATTGCAGCTTATAATGGTTACAAATAAAGCAATAGCATCACAAATTTCACAAATA
AAGCATTTTTTTCACTGCATTCTAGTTGTGGTTTGTCCAAACTCATCAATGTATCTTATCATGTCTGTAT
ACCGTCGACCTCTAGCTAGAGCTTGGCGTAATCATGGTCATAGCTGTTTCCTGTGTGAAATTGTTATCCG
CTCACAATTCCACACAACATACGAGCCGGAAGCATAAAGTGTAAAGCCTGGGGTGCCTAATGAGTGAGCT
AACTCACATTAATTGCGTTGCGCTCACTGCCCGCTTTCCAGTCGGGAAACCTGTCGTGCCAGCTGCATTA
ATGAATCGGCCAACGCGCGGGGAGAGGCGGTTTGCGTATTGGGCGCTCTTCCGCTTCCTCGCTCACTGAC
TCGCTGCGCTCGGTCGTTCGGCTGCGGCGAGCGGTATCAGCTCACTCAAAGGCGGTAATACGGTTATCCA
CAGAATCAGGGGATAACGCAGGAAAGAACATGTGAGCAAAAGGCCAGCAAAAGGCCAGGAACCGTAAAAA
GGCCGCGTTGCTGGCGTTTTTCCATAGGCTCCGCCCCCCTGACGAGCATCACAAAAATCGACGCTCAAGT
CAGAGGTGGCGAAACCCGACAGGACTATAAAGATACCAGGCGTTTCCCCCTGGAAGCTCCCTCGTGCGCT
CTCCTGTTCCGACCCTGCCGCTTACCGGATACCTGTCCGCCTTTCTCCCTTCGGGAAGCGTGGCGCTTTC
TCATAGCTCACGCTGTAGGTATCTCAGTTCGGTGTAGGTCGTTCGCTCCAAGCTGGGCTGTGTGCACGAA
CCCCCCGTTCAGCCCGACCGCTGCGCCTTATCCGGTAACTATCGTCTTGAGTCCAACCCGGTAAGACACG
ACTTATCGCCACTGGCAGCAGCCACTGGTAACAGGATTAGCAGAGCGAGGTATGTAGGCGGTGCTACAGA
GTTCTTGAAGTGGTGGCCTAACTACGGCTACACTAGAAGAACAGTATTTGGTATCTGCGCTCTGCTGAAG
CCAGTTACCTTCGGAAAAAGAGTTGGTAGCTCTTGATCCGGCAAACAAACCACCGCTGGTAGCGGTGGTT
TTTTTGTTTGCAAGCAGCAGATTACGCGCAGAAAAAAAGGATCTCAAGAAGATCCTTTGATCTTTTCTAC
GGGGTCTGACGCTCAGTGGAACGAAAACTCACGTTAAGGGATTTTGGTCATGAGATTATCAAAAAGGATC
TTCACCTAGATCCTTTTAAATTAAAAATGAAGTTTTAAATCAATCTAAAGTATATATGAGTAAACTTGGT
CTGACAGTTACCAATGCTTAATCAGTGAGGCACCTATCTCAGCGATCTGTCTATTTCGTTCATCCATAGT
TGCCTGACTCCCCGTCGTGTAGATAACTACGATACGGGAGGGCTTACCATCTGGCCCCAGTGCTGCAATG
ATACCGCGAGACCCACGCTCACCGGCTCCAGATTTATCAGCAATAAACCAGCCAGCCGGAAGGGCCGAGC
GCAGAAGTGGTCCTGCAACTTTATCCGCCTCCATCCAGTCTATTAATTGTTGCCGGGAAGCTAGAGTAAG
TAGTTCGCCAGTTAATAGTTTGCGCAACGTTGTTGCCATTGCTACAGGCATCGTGGTGTCACGCTCGTCG
TTTGGTATGGCTTCATTCAGCTCCGGTTCCCAACGATCAAGGCGAGTTACATGATCCCCCATGTTGTGCA
AAAAAGCGGTTAGCTCCTTCGGTCCTCCGATCGTTGTCAGAAGTAAGTTGGCCGCAGTGTTATCACTCAT
GGTTATGGCAGCACTGCATAATTCTCTTACTGTCATGCCATCCGTAAGATGCTTTTCTGTGACTGGTGAG
TACTCAACCAAGTCATTCTGAGAATAGTGTATGCGGCGACCGAGTTGCTCTTGCCCGGCGTCAATACGGG
ATAATACCGCGCCACATAGCAGAACTTTAAAAGTGCTCATCATTGGAAAACGTTCTTCGGGGCGAAAACT
CTCAAGGATCTTACCGCTGTTGAGATCCAGTTCGATGTAACCCACTCGTGCACCCAACTGATCTTCAGCA
TCTTTTACTTTCACCAGCGTTTCTGGGTGAGCAAAAACAGGAAGGCAAAATGCCGCAAAAAAGGGAATAA
GGGCGACACGGAAATGTTGAATACTCATACTCTTCCTTTTTCAATATTATTGAAGCATTTATCAGGGTTA
TTGTCTCATGAGCGGATACATATTTGAATGTATTTAGAAAAATAAACAAATAGGGGTTCCGCGCACATTT
CCCCGAAAAGTGCCACCTGACGTC
